Addgene plasmid #243902: pR6Ko1_FRTspcFRT
Purpose: GoldenBraid2.0 Flp recombinase excisable antibiotic resistance cassette in the grammar of an assembled transcription unit. Ready to be amplified to make gene knockouts.
Depositing lab: Christophe Herman. Depositing organization: Baylor College of Medicine. Publication: GoldenBraid2.0 E. coli: a comprehensive and characterized toolkit for enterics. Cooke MB, Welch KT, Ramirez LD, Wen AX, Marciano DC, Herman C. Synth Biol (Oxf). 2025 Aug 14;10(1):ysaf015. doi: 10.1093/synbio/ysaf015. eCollection 2025. PubMed 40927394.
Backbone
  Vector backbone: pR6K
  Vector type: Bacterial Expression
Growth in bacteria
  Bacterial resistance: Chloramphenicol, 25 μg/mL
  Growth temperature: 37°C
  Growth strain: Pir1
  Copy number: High Copy
Gene/Insert
  Gene/Insert name: aadA
  Species: Synthetic
  Insert size (bp): 1028
  Cloning method: Golden Gate
Terms and licenses: Academic/Nonprofit Terms; Industry Terms: Not Available to Industry
How to cite: pR6Ko1_FRTspcFRT was a gift from Christophe Herman (Addgene plasmid # 243902 ; http://n2t.net/addgene:243902 ; RRID:Addgene_243902)
