[The description below was written by a language model from this plasmid's Addgene catalogue record and pLannotate feature annotations shown in this document.]
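Description:
pR6Ko1_FRTspcFRT is a small (about 2.8 kb) bacterial plasmid from a GoldenBraid2.0 toolkit for E. coli and related enterics, built on a pR6K backbone. It replicates from the R6K γ origin, which functions only when the R6K initiator protein pi is supplied by the host, so it is propagated in a pir-expressing strain (Pir1), where it is recorded as high copy. The backbone is selected with chloramphenicol through a cat gene driven by its own promoter. rrnB T1 and T2 terminators are annotated in the backbone, where they probably serve to insulate the cloning region. T7 and SP6 promoters and a residual lacZα fragment lie next to the insertion site, most likely left over from the Golden Gate cloning cassette.

The payload is a roughly 1 kb synthetic cassette in which aadA, the aminoglycoside adenylyltransferase conferring spectinomycin and streptomycin resistance, is expressed from the AmpR (bla) promoter. It is bracketed by two FRT sites in the same orientation, one annotated as a minimal FRT and the other as a full-length site. Flp recombinase can therefore excise the marker after it has been used for selection, leaving a single FRT scar.

The cassette was assembled by Golden Gate cloning and follows the GoldenBraid grammar of a completed transcription unit, so it can be combined with other toolkit modules in multigene assemblies. According to the record, it is also intended as a PCR template: the FRT-flanked marker is amplified to generate gene knockouts. The pi-dependent origin helps here, because carried-over template plasmid cannot replicate in ordinary strains lacking pir, which reduces background among spectinomycin-resistant colonies.
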