Features (pLannotate 1.2.2; 13 found; start..end, strand, type, name):
     40..73      +  protein_bind   FRT (minimal): supports FLP-mediated excision but not integration (Turan and Bode, 2011) FLP recombinase from the Saccharomyces cerevisiae 2μ plasmid
    101..164     +  promoter       AmpR promoter: bla
    165..956     +  CDS            SmR: aminoglycoside adenylyltransferase (Murphy, 1985); aadA; confers resistance to spectinomycin and streptomycin
    969..1016    +  protein_bind   FRT: FLP-mediated recombination occurs in the 8-bp core sequence TCTAGAAA (Turan and Bode, 2011). FLP recombinase from the Saccharomyces cerevisiae 2μ plasmid
   1107..1125    -  promoter       SP6 promoter: promoter for bacteriophage SP6 RNA polymerase
   1230..1276    +  terminator     rrnB T1 terminator: transcription terminator T1 from the E. coli rrnB gene
   1358..1714    +  rep_origin     R6K γ ori: γ replication origin from E. coli plasmid R6K; requires the R6K initiator protein pi for replication
   1726..1743    +  promoter       tet promoter (fragment): E. coli promoter for tetracycline efflux protein gene
   1831..2487    -  CDS            cat: CAT_ECOLX - Experimental evidence at protein level: Swiss-Prot protein existence level 1. This enzyme is an effector of chloramphenicol resistance in bacteria. From Escherichia coli. This protein is used as a marker in many commonly used cloning vectors, such as pACYC184.
   2488..2590    -  promoter       cat promoter: promoter of the E. coli cat gene encoding chloramphenicol acetyltransferase
   2609..2636    -  terminator     rrnB T2 terminator: transcription terminator T2 from the E. coli rrnB gene
   2777..2798    -  CDS            lacZα (fragment): LacZα fragment of β-galactosidase; lacZ fragment
   2801..2819    +  promoter       T7 promoter: promoter for bacteriophage T7 RNA polymerase
>Addgene plasmid #243902 | pR6Ko1_FRTspcFRT | addgene full sequence | sequence record 488088 | Addgene NGS Result
GGTCTCAGGAGATTCCGGGGATCCGTCGACCTGCAGTTCGAAGTTCCTATTCTCTAGAAAGTATAGGAAC
TTCAGAGCGCTTTTGAAGCTCACGTTCAAATATGTATCCGCTCATGAGACAATAACCCTGATAAATGCTT
CAATAATATTGAAAAAGGAAGAGTATGAGGGAAGCGGTGATCGCCGAAGTATCGACTCAACTATCAGAGG
TAGTTGGCGTCATCGAGCGCCATCTCGAACCGACGTTGCTGGCCGTACATTTGTACGGCTCCGCAGTGGA
TGGCGGCCTGAAGCCACACAGTGATATTGATTTGCTGGTTACGGTGACCGTAAGGCTTGATGAAACAACG
CGGCGAGCTTTGATCAACGACCTTTTGGAAACTTCGGCTTCCCCTGGAGAGAGCGAGATTCTCCGCGCTG
TAGAAGTCACCATTGTTGTGCACGACGACATCATTCCGTGGCGTTATCCAGCTAAGCGCGAACTGCAATT
TGGAGAATGGCAGCGCAATGACATTCTTGCAGGTATCTTCGAGCCAGCCACGATCGACATTGATCTGGCT
ATCTTGCTGACAAAAGCAAGAGAACATAGCGTTGCCTTGGTAGGTCCAGCGGCGGAGGAACTCTTTGATC
CGGTTCCTGAACAGGATCTATTTGAGGCGCTAAATGAAACCTTAACGCTATGGAACTCGCCGCCCGACTG
GGCTGGCGATGAGCGAAATGTAGTGCTTACGTTGTCCCGCATTTGGTACAGCGCAGTAACCGGCAAAATC
GCGCCGAAGGATGTCGCTGCCGACTGGGCAATGGAGCGCCTGCCGGCCCAGTATCAGCCCGTCATACTTG
AAGCTAGACAGGCTTATCTTGGACAAGAAGAAGATCGCTTGGCCTCGCGCGCAGATCAGTTGGAAGAATT
TGTCCACTACGTGAAAGGCGAGATCACCAAGGTAGTCGGCAAATAATAAGGGGATCTTGAAGTTCCTATT
CCGAAGTTCCTATTCTCTAGAAAGTATAGGAACTTCGAAGCAGCTCCAGCCTACACGCTGTCAGGAGGAT
CGCTCTGCCATCTAGCACGCTGTCATGAGACCGGATCCTGACTTGTATTCCGCGGTTCTATAGTGTCACC
TAAATAGCTTGGCGTAATTTAGGTCATAGCTGTTTCCTGTCGGACCAAAACGAAAAAAGGCCCCCCTTTC
GGGAGGCCTCTTTTCTGGAATTTGGTACCGAGCAGGCATCAAATAAAACGAAAGGCTCAGTCGAAAGACT
GGGCCTTTCGTTTTATCTGTTGTTTGTCGGTTGAACGCTCTCTGACGTACCGCGGCCGCGTAGAGGATCT
GTTGATCAGCAGTTCAACCTGTTGATAGTACGTACTAAGCTCTCATGTTTCACGTACTAAGCTCTCATGT
TTAACGTACTAAGCTCTCATGTTTAACGAACTAAACCCTCATGGCTAACGTACTAAGCTCTCATGGCTAA
CGTACTAAGCTCTCATGTTTCACGTACTAAGCTCTCATGTTTGAACAATAAAATTAATATAAATCAGCAA
CTTAAATAGCCTCTAAGGTTTTAAGTTTTATAAGAAAAAAAAGAATATATAAGGCTTTTAAAGCTTTTAA
GGTTTAACGGTTGTGGACAACAAGCCAGGGATGTAACGCACTGAGAAGCCCTTAGAGCCTCTCAAAGCAA
TTTTGAGTGACACAGGAACACTTAACGGCTGACATGTGATCATGTTTGACAGCTTATCATCGAATTTCTG
CCATTCATCCGCTTATTATCACTTATTCAGGCGTAGCAACCAGGCGTTTAAGGGCACCAATAACTGCCTT
AAAAAAATTACGCCCCGCCCTGCCACTCGTCGCAATACTGTTGTAATTCATTAAGCATTCTGCCGACATG
GAAGCCATCACAAACGGCATGATGAACCTGAATCGCCAGCGGCATCAGCACCTTGTCGCCTTGCGTATAG
TATTTGCCCATCGTGAAAACGGGGGCGAAGAAGTTGTCCATATTGGCCACGTTTAAATCAAAACTGGTGA
AACTCACCCAGGGATTGGCTGACACGAAAAACATATTCTCAATAAACCCTTTAGGGAAATAGGCCAGGTT
TTCACCGTAACACGCCACATCTTGCGAATATATGTGTAGAAACTGCCGGAAATCGTCGTGGTATTCACTC
CAGAGGCTTGAAAACGTTTCAGTTTGCTCATGGAAAACGGTGTAACAAGGGTGAACACTATCCCATATCA
CCAGCTCACCGTCTTTCATTGCCATACGAAATTCCGGATGAGCATTCATCAGGCGGGCAAGAATGTGAAT
AAAGGCCGGATAAAACTTGTGCTTATTTTTCTTTACGGTCTTTAAAAAGGCCGTAATATCCAGTTGAACG
GTCTGGTTATAGGTACATTGAGCAACTGACTGAAATGCCTCAAAATGTTCTTTACGATGCCATTGGGATA
TATCAACGGTGGTATATCCAGTGATTTTTTTCTCCATTTTAGCTTCCTTAGCTCCTGAAAATCTCGATAA
CTCAAAAAATACGCCCGGTAGTGATCTTATTTCATTATGGTGAAAGTTGGAACCTCTTACGTGCCGATCA
TAACATTGTAGAAACGCAAAAAGGCCATCCGTCAGGATGGCCTTCTGCTTAATTTGATGCCTGGCAGTTT
ATGGCGGGCGTCCTGCCCGCCACCCTTTCAGCCAAAAAACTTAAGACCGCCGGTCTTGTCCACTACCTTG
CAGTAATGCGGTGGACAGGATCGGCGGTTTTCTTTTCTCTTCTCAATGTAAAACGACGGCCAGTGAATTG
TAATACGACTCACTATAGGGTTCGGATCC
